>Addgene plasmid #100597 | pPV-TetO-SpCas9-GR-iC-ERiH (CRONUS-Hygro) | depositor full sequence | sequence record 200490 | pPV-TetO-SpCas9-GR-iC-ERiH (CRONUS-Hygro) sequence 14209 bps
GAAAAGTGCCACCTGACGTCATCTGTTAACATTATACGCGTTTAACCCTAGAAAGATAATCATATTGTGA
CGTACGTTAAAGATAATCATGCGTAAAATTGACGCATGTGTTTTATCGGTCTGTATATCGAGGTTTATTT
ATTAATTTGAATAGATATTAAGTTTTATTATATTTACACTTACATACTAATAATAAATTCAACAAACAAT
TTATTTATGTTTATTTATTTATTAAAAAAAAACAAAAACTCAAAATTTCTTCTATAAAGTAACAAAACTT
TTAAACATTCTCTCTTTTACAAAAATAAACTTATTTTGTACTTTAAAAACAGTCATGTTGTATTATAAAA
TAAGTAATTAGCTTAACCTATACATAATAGAAACAAATTATACTTATTAGTCAGTCAGAAACAACTTTGG
CACATATCAATATTATGCTCTGCTAGCGTTTAAACCCATTAACTCGAGGGATCCAAGCTGGCCGCACGTC
TCCCTATCAGTGATAGAGAAGTCGACACGTCTCGAGCTCCCTATCAGTGATAGAGAAGGTACGTCTAGAA
CGTCTCCCTATCAGTGATAGAGAAGTCGACACGTCTCGAGCTCCCTATCAGTGATAGAGAAGGTACGTCT
AGAACGTCTCCCTATCAGTGATAGAGAAGTCGACACGTCTCGAGCTCCCTATCAGTGATAGAGAAGGTAC
GTCTAGAACGTCTCCCTATCAGTGATAGAGAAGTCGACACGTCTCGAGCTCCCTATCAGTGATAGAGAAG
GTACCCCCTATATAAGCAGAGCTCGTTTAGTGAACCGTCAGATCGCCTGGAGACGCCATCCACGCTGTTT
TGACCTCCATAGAAGACACCGGGACCGATCCAGCCTCCGCGGTGGCGGCCATCACAAGTTTGTACAAAAA
AGCAGGCTGGCGCCGGAACCAATTCAGTCGACCATGGATAAGAAATACAGCATTGGACTGGACATTGGGA
CAAACTCCGTGGGATGGGCCGTGATTACAGACGAATACAAAGTGCCTTCAAAGAAGTTCAAGGTGCTGGG
CAACACCGATAGACACAGCATCAAGAAAAATCTGATTGGAGCCCTGCTGTTCGACTCCGGCGAGACAGCT
GAAGCAACTCGGCTGAAAAGAACTGCTCGGAGAAGGTATACCCGCCGAAAGAATAGGATCTGCTACCTGC
AGGAGATTTTCAGCAACGAAATGGCCAAGGTGGACGATAGTTTCTTTCACCGCCTGGAGGAATCATTCCT
GGTCGAGGAAGATAAGAAACACGAGCGGCATCCCATCTTTGGCAACATTGTGGACGAGGTCGCTTATCAC
GAAAAGTACCCTACCATCTATCATCTGAGGAAGAAACTGGTGGACTCCACAGATAAAGCAGACCTGCGCC
TGATCTATCTGGCCCTGGCTCACATGATTAAGTTCCGGGGCCATTTTCTGATCGAGGGGGATCTGAACCC
AGACAATTCTGATGTGGACAAGCTGTTCATCCAGCTGGTCCAGACATACAATCAGCTGTTTGAGGAAAAC
CCCATTAATGCATCTGGCGTGGACGCAAAAGCCATCCTGAGTGCCAGACTGTCTAAGAGTCGGAGACTGG
AGAACCTGATCGCTCAGCTGCCAGGGGAAAAGAAAAACGGCCTGTTTGGGAATCTGATTGCACTGTCACT
GGGACTGACTCCCAACTTCAAGAGCAATTTTGATCTGGCCGAGGACGCTAAACTGCAGCTGTCCAAGGAC
ACCTATGACGATGACCTGGATAACCTGCTGGCTCAGATCGGGGATCAGTACGCAGACCTGTTCCTGGCCG
CTAAGAATCTGTCTGACGCCATCCTGCTGAGTGATATTCTGCGCGTGAACACCGAGATTACAAAAGCCCC
CCTGTCAGCTAGCATGATCAAGAGATATGACGAGCACCATCAGGATCTGACCCTGCTGAAGGCTCTGGTG
AGGCAGCAGCTGCCTGAGAAGTACAAGGAAATCTTCTTTGATCAGTCTAAGAACGGATACGCCGGCTATA
TTGACGGCGGGGCTAGTCAGGAGGAGTTCTACAAGTTTATCAAACCCATTCTGGAGAAGATGGATGGCAC
AGAGGAACTGCTGGTGAAACTGAATCGGGAAGACCTGCTGAGGAAGCAGCGCACTTTTGATAACGGAAGC
ATCCCTCACCAGATTCATCTGGGAGAGCTGCACGCAATCCTGAGGCGCCAGGAAGACTTCTACCCATTTC
TGAAGGATAACAGGGAGAAGATCGAAAAAATTCTGACATTCCGCATCCCCTACTATGTGGGCCCTCTGGC
AAGAGGCAACAGCCGGTTTGCCTGGATGACTCGCAAATCTGAGGAAACAATCACTCCCTGGAACTTCGAG
GAAGTGGTCGATAAGGGCGCTTCCGCACAGTCTTTCATTGAGCGGATGACAAACTTCGACAAGAACCTGC
CAAACGAAAAAGTGCTGCCCAAGCACTCTCTGCTGTACGAGTATTTCACAGTCTATAACGAACTGACTAA
GGTGAAATACGTCACCGAGGGGATGAGAAAGCCTGCCTTCCTGAGTGGAGAACAGAAGAAAGCTATCGTG
GACCTGCTGTTTAAAACCAATAGGAAGGTGACAGTCAAGCAGCTGAAAGAGGACTATTTCAAGAAAATTG
AATGTTTCGATTCTGTGGAGATCAGTGGCGTCGAAGACAGGTTTAACGCCTCCCTGGGGACCTACCACGA
TCTGCTGAAGATCATTAAGGATAAAGACTTCCTGGACAACGAGGAAAATGAGGATATCCTGGAAGACATT
GTGCTGACCCTGACACTGTTTGAGGATAGGGAAATGATCGAGGAACGCCTGAAGACCTATGCCCATCTGT
TCGATGACAAAGTGATGAAACAGCTGAAGCGACGGAGATACACAGGATGGGGCCGACTGTCTCGGAAGCT
GATCAATGGGATTCGCGACAAACAGAGTGGAAAGACCATCCTGGACTTTCTGAAATCAGATGGCTTCGCC
AACCGGAACTTCATGCAGCTGATTCACGATGACAGCCTGACATTCAAAGAGGATATCCAGAAGGCACAGG
TGTCCGGGCAGGGAGACTCTCTGCACGAGCATATCGCAAACCTGGCCGGCAGCCCTGCCATCAAGAAAGG
GATTCTGCAGACCGTGAAGGTGGTGGACGAGCTGGTGAAAGTCATGGGAAGACATAAGCCAGAAAACATC
GTGATTGAGATGGCCAGGGAAAATCAGACCACACAGAAAGGCCAGAAGAACTCAAGGGAGCGCATGAAAA
GAATCGAGGAAGGAATTAAGGAACTGGGCAGCCAGATCCTGAAAGAGCACCCCGTGGAAAACACACAGCT
GCAGAATGAGAAGCTGTATCTGTACTATCTGCAGAATGGACGCGATATGTACGTGGACCAGGAGCTGGAT
ATTAACCGACTGTCCGATTACGACGTGGATCATATCGTCCCACAGTCATTCCTGAAAGATGACAGCATTG
ACAATAAGGTGCTGACCCGCTCTGACAAAAACCGAGGCAAGAGTGATAATGTCCCCTCAGAGGAAGTGGT
CAAGAAAATGAAGAACTACTGGAGGCAGCTGCTGAATGCCAAACTGATCACACAGCGAAAGTTTGATAAC
CTGACTAAAGCTGAGCGGGGAGGCCTGAGTGAACTGGACAAAGCAGGCTTCATTAAGCGACAGCTGGTGG
AGACACGGCAGATCACAAAGCACGTCGCCCAGATTCTGGATTCAAGAATGAACACTAAGTACGATGAGAA
TGACAAACTGATCAGAGAAGTGAAGGTCATTACCCTGAAGTCAAAACTGGTGAGCGACTTTCGGAAAGAT
TTCCAGTTTTATAAGGTCAGAGAGATCAACAACTACCACCATGCTCATGACGCATACCTGAACGCAGTGG
TCGGCACAGCCCTGATTAAGAAATACCCTAAACTGGAGTCCGAGTTCGTGTACGGGGACTATAAGGTGTA
CGATGTCAGAAAAATGATCGCCAAGTCTGAGCAGGAAATTGGCAAAGCCACTGCTAAGTATTTCTTTTAC
AGTAACATCATGAATTTCTTTAAGACTGAGATCACCCTGGCAAATGGGGAAATCCGAAAGCGGCCACTGA
TTGAGACTAACGGCGAGACAGGAGAAATCGTGTGGGACAAAGGAAGAGATTTTGCTACCGTGAGGAAGGT
CCTGAGCATGCCCCAAGTGAATATTGTCAAGAAAACAGAGGTGCAGACTGGGGGATTCAGTAAGGAATCA
ATTCTGCCTAAACGCAACTCCGATAAGCTGATCGCCCGAAAGAAAGACTGGGACCCCAAGAAGTATGGCG
GGTTCGACTCCCCAACTGTGGCTTACTCTGTCCTGGTGGTCGCAAAGGTGGAGAAGGGAAAAAGCAAGAA
ACTGAAATCCGTCAAGGAACTGCTGGGCATCACCATTATGGAGCGCAGCTCCTTCGAAAAGAATCCTATC
GATTTTCTGGAGGCCAAAGGCTATAAGGAAGTGAAGAAAGACCTGATCATCAAGCTGCCAAAGTACTCAC
TGTTTGAGCTGGAAAACGGGAGAAAGAGGATGCTGGCAAGCGCCGGGGAGCTGCAGAAAGGAAATGAACT
GGCCCTGCCCTCCAAGTACGTGAACTTCCTGTATCTGGCTAGCCACTACGAGAAGCTGAAAGGGTCCCCT
GAGGATAACGAACAGAAACAGCTGTTTGTGGAGCAGCACAAGCATTATCTGGACGAGATCATTGAACAGA
TTAGCGAGTTCTCCAAAAGAGTGATCCTGGCTGACGCAAATCTGGATAAGGTCCTGAGCGCATACAACAA
ACACCGGGATAAGCCAATCAGAGAGCAGGCCGAAAATATCATTCATCTGTTCACTCTGACCAACCTGGGA
GCCCCCGCAGCCTTCAAGTATTTTGACACTACCATCGATCGCAAACGATACACAAGCACTAAGGAGGTGC
TGGACGCTACCCTGATTCATCAGAGCATTACTGGCCTGTATGAAACAAGGATTGACCTGTCTCAGCTGGG
CGGCGACTCCGGAGCTGACGGAAGCGAAAATCCTGGTAACAAAACAATAGTTCCTGCAACGTTACCACAA
CTCACCCCTACCCTGGTGTCACTGTTGGAGGTTATTGAACCTGAAGTGTTATATGCAGGATATGATAGCT
CTGTTCCAGACTCAACTTGGAGGATCATGACTACGCTCAACATGTTAGGAGGGCGGCAAGTGATTGCAGC
AGTGAAATGGGCAAAGGCAATACCAGGTTTCAGGAACTTACACCTGGATGACCAAATGACCCTACTGCAG
TACTCCTGGATGTTTCTTATGGCATTTGCTCTGGGGTGGAGATCATATAGACAATCAAGTGCAAACCTGC
TGTGTTTTGCTCCTGATCTGATTATTAATGAGCAGAGAATGACTCTACCCTGCATGTACGACCAATGTAA
ACACATGCTGTATGTTTCCTCTGAGTTACACAGGCTTCAGGTATCTTATGAAGAGTATCTCTGTATGAAA
ACCTTACTGCTTCTCTCTTCAGTTCCTAAGGACGGTCTGAAGAGCCAAGAGCTATTTGATGAAATTAGAA
TGACCTACATCAAAGAGCTAGGAAAAGCCATTGTCAAGAGGGAAGGAAACTCCAGCCAGAACTGGCAGCG
GTTTTATCAACTGACAAAACTCTTGGATTCTATGCATGAAGTGGTTGAAAATCTCCTTAACTATTGCTTC
CAAACATTTTTGGATAAGACCATGTCCATCGAGTTCCCCGAGATGTTAGCTGAAATCATCACCAATCAGA
TACCAAAATATTCAAATGGAAATATCAAAAAACTTCTGTTTCATCAAAAGTGAGTCTAGACCCAGCTTTC
TTGTACAAAGTGGTGATCTAGCTAAAACGCGGCCTCGAATCGAATTCCGCCCCCCCCCCTCTCCCTCCCC
CCCCCCTAACGTTACTGGCCGAAGCCGCTTGGAATAAGGCCGGTGTGCGTTTGTCTATATGTTATTTTCC
ACCATATTGCCGTCTTTTGGCAATGTGAGGGCCCGGAAACCTGGCCCTGTCTTCTTGACGAGCATTCCTA
GGGGTCTTTCCCCTCTCGCCAAAGGAATGCAAGGTCTGTTGAATGTCGTGAAGGAAGCAGTTCCTCTGGA
AGCTTCTTGAAGACAAACAACGTCTGTAGCGACCCTTTGCAGGCAGCGGAACCCCCCACCTGGCGACAGG
TGCCTCTGCGGCCAAAAGCCACGTGTATAAGATACACCTGCAAAGGCGGCACAACCCCAGTGCCACGTTG
TGAGTTGGATAGTTGTGGAAAGAGTCAAATGGCTCTCCTCAAGCGTATTCAACAAGGGGCTGAAGGATGC
CCAGAAGGTACCCCATTGTATGGGATCTGATCTGGGGCCTCGGTGCACATGCTTTACATGTGTTTAGTCG
AGGTTAAAAAACGTCTAGGCCCCCCGAACCACGGGGACGTGGTTTTCCTTTGAAAAACACGATGATAATA
TGGCCACAACCATGGTGAGCAAGGGCGAGGAGGATAACATGGCCATCATCAAGGAGTTCATGCGCTTCAA
GGTGCACATGGAGGGCTCCGTGAACGGCCACGAGTTCGAGATCGAGGGCGAGGGCGAGGGCCGCCCCTAC
GAGGGCACCCAGACCGCCAAGCTGAAGGTGACCAAGGGTGGCCCCCTGCCCTTCGCCTGGGACATCCTGT
CCCCTCAGTTCATGTACGGCTCCAAGGCCTACGTGAAGCACCCCGCCGACATCCCCGACTACTTGAAGCT
GTCCTTCCCCGAGGGCTTCAAGTGGGAGCGCGTGATGAACTTCGAGGACGGCGGCGTGGTGACCGTGACC
CAGGACTCCTCCCTGCAGGACGGCGAGTTCATCTACAAGGTGAAGCTGCGCGGCACCAACTTCCCCTCCG
ACGGCCCCGTAATGCAGAAGAAGACCATGGGCTGGGAGGCCTCCTCCGAGCGGATGTACCCCGAGGACGG
CGCCCTGAAGGGCGAGATCAAGCAGAGGCTGAAGCTGAAGGACGGCGGCCACTACGACGCTGAGGTCAAG
ACCACCTACAAGGCCAAGAAGCCCGTGCAGCTGCCCGGCGCCTACAACGTCAACATCAAGTTGGACATCA
CCTCCCACAACGAGGACTACACCATCGTGGAACAGTACGAACGCGCCGAGGGCCGCCACTCCACCGGCGG
CATGGACGAGCTGTACAAGTAAAGCGCTCTAGGCTTAAGTATACCTCGAGTTAAATTCACTCCTCAGGTG
CAGGCTGCCTATCAGAAGGTGGTGGCTGGTGTGGCCAATGCCCTGGCTCACAAATACCACTGAGATCTTT
TTCCCTCTGCCAAAAATTATGGGGACATCATGAAGCCCCTTGAGCATCTGACTTCTGGCTAATAAAGGAA
ATTTATTTTCATTGCAATAGTGTGTTGGAATTTTTTGTGTCTCTCACTCGGAAGGACATATGGGAGGGCA
AATCATTTAAAACATCAGAATGAGTATTTGGTTTAGAGTTTGGCAACATATGCCCATATGCTGGCTGCCA
TGAACAAAGGTTGGCTATAAAGAGGTCATCAGTATATGAAACAGCCCCCTGCTGTCCATTCCTTATTCCA
TAGAAAAGCCTTGACTTGAGGTTAGATTTTTTTTATATTTTGTTTTGTGTTATTTTTTTCTTTAACATCC
CTAAAATTTTCCTTACATGTTTTACTAGCCAGATTTTTCCTCCTCTCCTGACTACTCCCAGTCATAGCTG
TCCCTCTTCTCTTATGGAGATCCCTCGACTTAATCGCTCTAGACTAGTGCGGCCGCTGCAGAAGCTTTGC
AAAGATGGATAAAGTTTTAAACAGAGAGGAATCTTTGCAGCTAATGGACCTTCTAGGTCTTGAAAGGAGT
GGGAATTGGCTCCGGTGCCCGTCAGTGGGCAGAGCGCACATCGCCCACAGTCCCCGAGAAGTTGGGGGGA
GGGGTCGGCAATTGAACCGGTGCCTAGAGAAGGTGGCGCGGGGTAAACTGGGAAAGTGATGTCGTGTACT
GGCTCCGCCTTTTTCCCGAGGGTGGGGGAGAACCGTATATAAGTGCAGTAGTCGCCGTGAACGTTCTTTT
TCGCAACGGGTTTGCCGCCAGAACACAGGTAAGTGCCGTGTGTGGTTCCCGCGGGCCTGGCCTCTTTACG
GGTTATGGCCCTTGCGTGCCTTGAATTACTTCCACGCCCCTGGCTGCAGTACGTGATTCTTGATCCCGAG
CTTCGGGTTGGAAGTGGGTGGGAGAGTTCGAGGCCTTGCGCTTAAGGAGCCCCTTCGCCTCGTGCTTGAG
TTGAGGCCTGGCCTGGGCGCTGGGGCCGCCGCGTGCGAATCTGGTGGCACCTTCGCGCCTGTCTCGCTGC
TTTCGATAAGTCTCTAGCCATTTAAAATTTTTGATGACCTGCTGCGACGCTTTTTTTCTGGCAAGATAGT
CTTGTAAATGCGGGCCAAGATCTGCACACTGGTATTTCGGTTTTTGGGGCCGCGGGCGGCGACGGGGCCC
GTGCGTCCCAGCGCACATGTTCGGCGAGGCGGGGCCTGCGAGCGCGGCCACCGAGAATCGGACGGGGGTA
GTCTCAAGCTGGCCGGCCTGCTCTGGTGCCTGGCCTCGCGCCGCCGTGTATCGCCCCGCCCTGGGCGGCA
AGGCTGGCCCGGTCGGCACCAGTTGCGTGAGCGGAAAGATGGCCGCTTCCCGGCCCTGCTGCAGGGAGCT
CAAAATGGAGGACGCGGCGCTCGGGAGAGCGGGCGGGTGAGTCACCCACACAAAGGAAAAGGGCCTTTCC
GTCCTCAGCCGTCGCTTCATGTGACTCCACGGAGTACCGGGCGCCGTCCAGGCACCTCGATTAGTTCTCG
AGCTTTTGGAGTACGTCGTCTTTAGGTTGGGGGGAGGGGTTTTATGCGATGGAGTTTCCCCACACTGAGT
GGGTGGAGACTGAAGTTAGGCCAGCTTGGCACTTGATGTAATTCTCCTTGGAATTTGCCCTTTTTGAGTT
TGGATCTTGGTTCATTCTCAAGCCTCAGACAGTGGTTCAAAGTTTTTTTCTTCCATTTCAGGTGTCGTGA
GAATTAGCGGTGGCGGCCATCACAAGTTTGTACAAAAAAGCAGGCTCCGCGGCCGCCCCCTTCACCATGT
CTAGACTGGACAAGAGCAAAGTCATAAACGGCGCTCTGGAATTACTCAATGGAGTCGGTATCGAAGGCCT
GACGACAAGGAAACTCGCTCAAAAGCTGGGAGTTGAGCAGCCTACCCTGTACTGGCACGTGAAGAACAAG
CGGGCCCTGCTCGATGCCCTGCCAATCGAGATGCTGGACAGGCATCATACCCACTTCTGCCCCCTGGAAG
GCGAGTCATGGCAAGACTTTCTGCGGAACAACGCCAAGTCATTCCGCTGTGCTCTCCTCTCACATCGCGA
CGGGGCTAAAGTGCATCTCGGCACCCGCCCAACAGAGAAACAGTACGAAACCCTGGAAAATCAGCTCGCG
TTCCTGTGTCAGCAAGGCTTCTCCCTGGAGAACGCACTGTACGCTCTGTCCGCCGTGGGCCACTTTACAC
TGGGCTGCGTATTGGAGGAACAGGAGCATCAAGTAGCAAAAGAGGAAAGAGAGACACCTACCACCGATTC
TATGCCCCCACTTCTGAGACAAGCAATTGAGCTGTTCGACCGGCAGGGAGCCGAACCTGCCTTCCTTTTC
GGCCTGGAACTAATCATATGTGGCCTGGAGAAACAGCTAAAGTGCGAAAGCGGCGGGCCGGCCGACGCCC
TTGACGATTTTGACTTAGACATGCTCCCAGCCGATGCCCTTGACGACTTTGACCTTGATATGCTGCCTGC
TGACGCTCTTGACGATTTTGACCTTGACATGCTCCCCGGGTAACTAAGTAAGGATCCCGTACGAAGGGTG
GGCGCGCCGACCCAGCTTTCTTGTACAAAGTGGTGATCTAGCTAAAACGCGGCCTCGAATCGAATTCTAG
GAGCAGGTTTCCCCAATGACACAAAACGTGCAACTTGAAACTCCGCCTGGTCTTTCCAGGTCTAGAGGGG
TAACACTTTGTACTGCGTTTGGCTCCACGCTCGATCCACTGGCGAGTGTTAGTAACAGCACTGTTGCTTC
GTAGCGGAGCATGACGGCCGTGGGAACTCCTCCTTGGTAACAAGGACCCACGGGGCCAAAAGCCACGCCC
ACACGGGCCCGTCATGTGTGCAACCCCAGCACGGCGACTTTACTGCGAAACCCACTTTAAAGTGACATTG
AAACTGGTACCCACACACTGGTGACAGGCTAAGGATGCCCTTCAGGTACCCCGAGGTAACACGCGACACT
CGGGATCTGAGAAGGGGACTGGGGCTTCTATAAAAGCGCTCGGTTTAAAAAGCTTCTATGCCTGAATAGG
TGACCGGAGGTCGGCACCTTTCCTTTGCAATTACTGACCCTATGAATACAACTGACTGTTTGACAATTAA
TCATCGGCATAGTATATCGGCATAGTATAATACGACTCACTATAGGAGGGCCACCATGAAGAAACCTGAA
CTGACAGCAACTTCTGTTGAGAAGTTTCTCATTGAAAAATTTGATTCTGTTTCTGATCTCATGCAGCTGT
CTGAAGGTGAAGAAAGCAGAGCCTTTTCTTTTGATGTTGGAGGAAGAGGTTATGTTCTGAGGGTCAATTC
TTGTGCTGATGGTTTTTACAAAGACAGATATGTTTACAGACACTTTGCCTCTGCTGCTCTGCCAATTCCA
GAAGTTCTGGACATTGGAGAATTTTCTGAATCTCTCACCTACTGCATCAGCAGAAGAGCACAAGGAGTCA
CTCTCCAGGATCTCCCTGAAACTGAGCTGCCAGCTGTTCTGCAACCTGTTGCTGAAGCAATGGATGCCAT
TGCAGCAGCTGATCTGAGCCAAACCTCTGGATTTGGTCCTTTTGGTCCCCAAGGCATTGGTCAGTACACC
ACTTGGAGGGATTTCATTTGTGCCATTGCTGATCCTCATGTCTATCACTGGCAGACTGTGATGGATGACA
CAGTTTCTGCTTCTGTTGCTCAGGCACTGGATGAACTCATGCTGTGGGCAGAAGATTGTCCTGAAGTCAG
ACACCTGGTCCATGCTGATTTTGGAAGCAACAATGTTCTGACAGACAATGGCAGAATCACTGCAGTCATT
GACTGGTCTGAAGCCATGTTTGGAGATTCTCAATATGAGGTTGCCAACATTTTTTTTTGGAGACCTTGGC
TGGCTTGCATGGAACAACAAACAAGATATTTTGAAAGAAGACACCCAGAACTGGCTGGTTCCCCCAGACT
GAGAGCCTACATGCTCAGAATTGGCCTGGACCAACTGTATCAATCTCTGGTTGATGGAAACTTTGATGAT
GCTGCTTGGGCACAAGGAAGATGTGATGCCATTGTGAGGTCTGGTGCTGGAACTGTTGGAAGAACTCAAA
TTGCAAGAAGGTCTGCTGCTGTTTGGACTGATGGATGTGTTGAAGTTCTGGCTGACTCTGGAAACAGGAG
ACCCTCCACAAGACCCAGAGCCAAGGAATGAATATTAGCTAGATTATCCCTAATACCTGCCACCCCACTC
TTAATCAGTGGTGGAAGAACGGTCTCAGAACTGTTTGTTTCAATTGGCCATTTAAGTTTAGTAGTAAAAG
ACTGGTTAATGATAACAATGCATCGTAAAACCTTCAGAAGGAAAGGAGAATGTTTTGTGGACCACTTTGG
TTTTCTTTTTTGCGTGTGGCAGTTTTAAGTTATTAGTTTTTAAAATCAGTACTTTTTAATGGAAACAACT
TGACCAAAAATTTGTCACAGAATTTTGAGACCCATTAAAAAAGTTAAATGAGAAACCTGTGTGTTCCTTT
GGTCATCTATAACAAGAAAATATATATATAATAAGTTATCACGTAAGTAGAACATGAAATAACAATATAA
TTATCGTATGAGTTAAATCTTAAAAGTCACGTAAAAGATAATCATGCGTCATTTTGACTCACGCGGTCGT
TATAGTTCAAAATCAGTGACACTTACCGCATTGACAAGCACGCCTCACGGGAGCTCCAAGCGGCGACTGA
GATGTCCTAAATGCACAGCGACGGATTCGCGCTATTTAGAAAGAGAGAGCAATATTTCAAGAATGCATGC
GTCAATTTTACGCAGACTATCTTTCTAGGGTTAATACGTATAATACATATGATTCAGCTGCATTAATGAA
TCGGCCAACGCGCGGGGAGAGGCGGTTTGCGTATTGGGCGCTCTTCCGCTTCCTCGCTCACTGACTCGCT
GCGCTCGGTCGTTCGGCTGCGGCGAGCGGTATCAGCTCACTCAAAGGCGGTAATACGGTTATCCACAGAA
TCAGGGGATAACGCAGGAAAGAACATGTGAGCAAAAGGCCAGCAAAAGGCCAGGAACCGTAAAAAGGCCG
CGTTGCTGGCGTTTTTCCATAGGCTCCGCCCCCCTGACGAGCATCACAAAAATCGACGCTCAAGTCAGAG
GTGGCGAAACCCGACAGGACTATAAAGATACCAGGCGTTTCCCCCTGGAAGCTCCCTCGTGCGCTCTCCT
GTTCCGACCCTGCCGCTTACCGGATACCTGTCCGCCTTTCTCCCTTCGGGAAGCGTGGCGCTTTCTCATA
GCTCACGCTGTAGGTATCTCAGTTCGGTGTAGGTCGTTCGCTCCAAGCTGGGCTGTGTGCACGAACCCCC
CGTTCAGCCCGACCGCTGCGCCTTATCCGGTAACTATCGTCTTGAGTCCAACCCGGTAAGACACGACTTA
TCGCCACTGGCAGCAGCCACTGGTAACAGGATTAGCAGAGCGAGGTATGTAGGCGGTGCTACAGAGTTCT
TGAAGTGGTGGCCTAACTACGGCTACACTAGAAGAACAGTATTTGGTATCTGCGCTCTGCTGAAGCCAGT
TACCTTCGGAAAAAGAGTTGGTAGCTCTTGATCCGGCAAACAAACCACCGCTGGTAGCGGTGGTTTTTTT
GTTTGCAAGCAGCAGATTACGCGCAGAAAAAAAGGATCTCAAGAAGATCCTTTGATCTTTTCTACGGGGT
CTGACGCTCAGTGGAACGAAAACTCACGTTAAGGGATTTTGGTCATGAGATTATCAAAAAGGATCTTCAC
CTAGATCCTTTTAAATTAAAAATGAAGTTTTAAATCAATCTAAAGTATATATGAGTAAACTTGGTCTGAC
AGTTACCAATGCTTAATCAGTGAGGCACCTATCTCAGCGATCTGTCTATTTCGTTCATCCATAGTTGCCT
GACTCCCCGTCGTGTAGATAACTACGATACGGGAGGGCTTACCATCTGGCCCCAGTGCTGCAATGATACC
GCGAGACCCACGCTCACCGGCTCCAGATTTATCAGCAATAAACCAGCCAGCCGGAAGGGCCGAGCGCAGA
AGTGGTCCTGCAACTTTATCCGCCTCCATCCAGTCTATTAATTGTTGCCGGGAAGCTAGAGTAAGTAGTT
CGCCAGTTAATAGTTTGCGCAACGTTGTTGCCATTGCTACAGGCATCGTGGTGTCACGCTCGTCGTTTGG
TATGGCTTCATTCAGCTCCGGTTCCCAACGATCAAGGCGAGTTACATGATCCCCCATGTTGTGCAAAAAA
GCGGTTAGCTCCTTCGGTCCTCCGATCGTTGTCAGAAGTAAGTTGGCCGCAGTGTTATCACTCATGGTTA
TGGCAGCACTGCATAATTCTCTTACTGTCATGCCATCCGTAAGATGCTTTTCTGTGACTGGTGAGTACTC
AACCAAGTCATTCTGAGAATAGTGTATGCGGCGACCGAGTTGCTCTTGCCCGGCGTCAATACGGGATAAT
ACCGCGCCACATAGCAGAACTTTAAAAGTGCTCATCATTGGAAAACGTTCTTCGGGGCGAAAACTCTCAA
GGATCTTACCGCTGTTGAGATCCAGTTCGATGTAACCCACTCGTGCACCCAACTGATCTTCAGCATCTTT
TACTTTCACCAGCGTTTCTGGGTGAGCAAAAACAGGAAGGCAAAATGCCGCAAAAAAGGGAATAAGGGCG
ACACGGAAATGTTGAATACTCATACTCTTCCTTTTTCAATATTATTGAAGCATTTATCAGGGTTATTGTC
TCATGAGCGGATACATATTTGAATGTATTTAGAAAAATAAACAAATAGGGGTTCCGCGCACATTTCCCC
Features (pLannotate 1.2.2; 31 found; start..end, strand, type, name):
    490..510     +  promoter       tight TRE promoter (fragment): Tet-responsive promoter PTight, consisting of seven tet operator sequences followed by the minimal CMV promoter
    527..547     +  promoter       tight TRE promoter (fragment): Tet-responsive promoter PTight, consisting of seven tet operator sequences followed by the minimal CMV promoter
    564..584     +  promoter       tight TRE promoter (fragment): Tet-responsive promoter PTight, consisting of seven tet operator sequences followed by the minimal CMV promoter
    601..621     +  promoter       tight TRE promoter (fragment): Tet-responsive promoter PTight, consisting of seven tet operator sequences followed by the minimal CMV promoter
    638..658     +  promoter       tight TRE promoter (fragment): Tet-responsive promoter PTight, consisting of seven tet operator sequences followed by the minimal CMV promoter
    675..695     +  promoter       tight TRE promoter (fragment): Tet-responsive promoter PTight, consisting of seven tet operator sequences followed by the minimal CMV promoter
    712..732     +  promoter       tight TRE promoter (fragment): Tet-responsive promoter PTight, consisting of seven tet operator sequences followed by the minimal CMV promoter
    749..769     +  promoter       tight TRE promoter (fragment): Tet-responsive promoter PTight, consisting of seven tet operator sequences followed by the minimal CMV promoter
    777..822     +  promoter       TRE3GV promoter (fragment): 3rd-generation Tet-responsive promoter that can be activated by binding of Tet-On® 3G, optimized for retroviral and lentiviral vectors
    894..918     +  protein_bind   attB1: mutant version of attB; recombination site for the Gateway® BP reaction BP Clonase™
    944..5047    +  CDS            cas9: CAS9_STRP1 - Also known as csn1 From Streptococcus pyogenes serotype M1.
   4970..5860    +  CDS            NR3C1 (fragment): GCR_HUMAN - Also known as GRL. Experimental evidence at protein level: Swiss-Prot protein existence level 1. [Isoform Alpha-D3]: Has lowest transcriptional activation activity of all isoforms created by alternative initiation (PubMed:15866175, PubMed:23820903). Has transcriptional repression activity (PubMed:23303127). From Homo sapiens (Human).
   5870..5894    -  protein_bind   attB2: mutant version of attB; recombination site for the Gateway® BP reaction BP Clonase™
   5936..6508    +  misc_feature   IRES: internal ribosome entry site (IRES) of the encephalomyocarditis virus (EMCV)
   6522..7229    +  CDS            mCherry: mCherry is a basic (constitutively fluorescent) red fluorescent protein published in 2004, derived from Discosoma sp.. It is reported to be a very rapidly-maturing monomer with low acid sensitivity.
   7266..7340    +  CDS            HBB (fragment): HBB_PONPY - Experimental evidence at transcript level: Swiss-Prot protein existence level 2. Involved in oxygen transport from the lung to the various peripheral tissues. From Pongo pygmaeus (Bornean orangutan).
   7411..7466    +  polyA_signal   β-globin poly(A) signal: rabbit β-globin polyadenylation signal (Gil and Proudfoot, 1987)
   7845..7911    +  CDS            small t antigen (fragment): SV40 (simian virus 40) small t antigen
   7919..9100    +  promoter       EF-1α promoter: strong constitutive promoter for human elongation factor EF-1α
   9122..9146    +  protein_bind   attB1: mutant version of attB; recombination site for the Gateway® BP reaction BP Clonase™
   9167..9913    +  CDS            rtTA-Advanced: improved tetracycline-controlled transactivator In the Tet-On® system, rtTA-Advanced binds to the Tet-responsive element and stimulates transcription only in the presence of tetracycline or doxycycline.
   9950..9974    -  protein_bind   attB2: mutant version of attB; recombination site for the Gateway® BP reaction BP Clonase™
  10012..10456   +  misc_feature   FMDV IRES: internal ribosome entry site (IRES) of the foot-and-mouth disease virus
  10490..10508   +  promoter       tac promoter (fragment): strong E. coli promoter; hybrid between the trp and lac UV5 promoters
  10528..10546   +  promoter       T7 promoter: promoter for bacteriophage T7 RNA polymerase
  10556..11578   +  CDS            hph: KHYB_ECOLX - Experimental evidence at protein level: Swiss-Prot protein existence level 1. The aminoglycoside phosphotransferases achieve inactivation of their antibiotic substrates by phosphorylation. Only phosphorylates hygromycin and closely related compounds such as demethyl analogs and destomycin. From Escherichia coli.
  11593..11905   +  polyA_signal   EF-1α poly(A) signal (fragment): human EF-1α polyadenylation signal
  12235..12291   -  CDS            lacI (fragment): lac repressor; lacI; The lac repressor binds to the lac operator to inhibit transcription in E. coli. This inhibition can be relieved by adding lactose or isopropyl-β-D-thiogalactopyranoside (IPTG).
  12474..13062   -  rep_origin     ori: high-copy-number ColE1/pMB1/pBR322/pUC origin of replication
  13233..14093   -  CDS            AmpR: β-lactamase; bla; confers resistance to ampicillin, carbenicillin, and related antibiotics
  14094..14198   -  promoter       AmpR promoter: bla
