>Addgene plasmid #100597 | pPV-TetO-SpCas9-GR-iC-ERiH (CRONUS-Hygro) | addgene full sequence | sequence record 207349 | Addgene NGS Result
GAAAAGTGCCACCTGACGTCATCTGTTAACATTATACGCGTTTAACCCTAGAAAGATAATCATATTGTGA
CGTACGTTAAAGATAATCATGCGTAAAATTGACGCATGTGTTTTATCGGTCTGTATATCGAGGTTTATTT
ATTAATTTGAATAGATATTAAGTTTTATTATATTTACACTTACATACTAATAATAAATTCAACAAACAAT
TTATTTATGTTTATTTATTTATTAAAAAAAACAAAAACTCAAAATTTCTTCTATAAAGTAACAAAACTTT
TAAACATTCTCTCTTTTACAAAAATAAACTTATTTTGTACTTTAAAAACAGTCATGTTGTATTATAAAAT
AAGTAATTAGCTTAACCTATACATAATAGAAACAAATTATACTTATTAGTCAGTCAGAAACAACTTTGGC
ACATATCAATATTATGCTCTGCTAGCGTTTAAACCCCTCGAGGGATCCAAGCTGGCCGCACGTCTCCCTA
TCAGTGATAGAGAAGTCGACACGTCTCGAGCTCCCTATCAGTGATAGAGAAGGTACGTCTAGAACGTCTC
CCTATCAGTGATAGAGAAGTCGACACGTCTCGAGCTCCCTATCAGTGATAGAGAAGGTACGTCTAGAACG
TCTCCCTATCAGTGATAGAGAAGTCGACACGTCTCGAGCTCCCTATCAGTGATAGAGAAGGTACGTCTAG
AACGTCTCCCTATCAGTGATAGAGAAGTCGACACGTCTCGAGCTCCCTATCAGTGATAGAGAAGGTACCC
CCTATATAAGCAGAGCTCGTTTAGTGAACCGTCAGATCGCCTGGAGACGCCATCCACGCTGTTTTGACCT
CCATAGAAGACACCGGGACCGATCCAGCCTCCGCGGTGGCGGCCATCACAAGTTTGTACAAAAAAGCAGG
CTGGCGCCGGAACCAATTCAGTCGACCATGGATAAGAAATACAGCATTGGACTGGACATTGGGACAAACT
CCGTGGGATGGGCCGTGATTACAGACGAATACAAAGTGCCTTCAAAGAAGTTCAAGGTGCTGGGCAACAC
CGATAGACACAGCATCAAGAAAAATCTGATTGGAGCCCTGCTGTTCGACTCCGGCGAGACAGCTGAAGCA
ACTCGGCTGAAAAGAACTGCTCGGAGAAGGTATACCCGCCGAAAGAATAGGATCTGCTACCTGCAGGAGA
TTTTCAGCAACGAAATGGCCAAGGTGGACGATAGTTTCTTTCACCGCCTGGAGGAATCATTCCTGGTCGA
GGAAGATAAGAAACACGAGCGGCATCCCATCTTTGGCAACATTGTGGACGAGGTCGCTTATCACGAAAAG
TACCCTACCATCTATCATCTGAGGAAGAAACTGGTGGACTCCACAGATAAAGCAGACCTGCGCCTGATCT
ATCTGGCCCTGGCTCACATGATTAAGTTCCGGGGCCATTTTCTGATCGAGGGGGATCTGAACCCAGACAA
TTCTGATGTGGACAAGCTGTTCATCCAGCTGGTCCAGACATACAATCAGCTGTTTGAGGAAAACCCCATT
AATGCATCTGGCGTGGACGCAAAAGCCATCCTGAGTGCCAGACTGTCTAAGAGTCGGAGACTGGAGAACC
TGATCGCTCAGCTGCCAGGGGAAAAGAAAAACGGCCTGTTTGGGAATCTGATTGCACTGTCACTGGGACT
GACTCCCAACTTCAAGAGCAATTTTGATCTGGCCGAGGACGCTAAACTGCAGCTGTCCAAGGACACCTAT
GACGATGACCTGGATAACCTGCTGGCTCAGATCGGGGATCAGTACGCAGACCTGTTCCTGGCCGCTAAGA
ATCTGTCTGACGCCATCCTGCTGAGTGATATTCTGCGCGTGAACACCGAGATTACAAAAGCCCCCCTGTC
AGCTAGCATGATCAAGAGATATGACGAGCACCATCAGGATCTGACCCTGCTGAAGGCTCTGGTGAGGCAG
CAGCTGCCTGAGAAGTACAAGGAAATCTTCTTTGATCAGTCTAAGAACGGATACGCCGGCTATATTGACG
GCGGGGCTAGTCAGGAGGAGTTCTACAAGTTTATCAAACCCATTCTGGAGAAGATGGATGGCACAGAGGA
ACTGCTGGTGAAACTGAATCGGGAAGACCTGCTGAGGAAGCAGCGCACTTTTGATAACGGAAGCATCCCT
CACCAGATTCATCTGGGAGAGCTGCACGCAATCCTGAGGCGCCAGGAAGACTTCTACCCATTTCTGAAGG
ATAACAGGGAGAAGATCGAAAAAATTCTGACATTCCGCATCCCCTACTATGTGGGCCCTCTGGCAAGAGG
CAACAGCCGGTTTGCCTGGATGACTCGCAAATCTGAGGAAACAATCACTCCCTGGAACTTCGAGGAAGTG
GTCGATAAGGGCGCTTCCGCACAGTCTTTCATTGAGCGGATGACAAACTTCGACAAGAACCTGCCAAACG
AAAAAGTGCTGCCCAAGCACTCTCTGCTGTACGAGTATTTCACAGTCTATAACGAACTGACTAAGGTGAA
ATACGTCACCGAGGGGATGAGAAAGCCTGCCTTCCTGAGTGGAGAACAGAAGAAAGCTATCGTGGACCTG
CTGTTTAAAACCAATAGGAAGGTGACAGTCAAGCAGCTGAAAGAGGACTATTTCAAGAAAATTGAATGTT
TCGATTCTGTGGAGATCAGTGGCGTCGAAGACAGGTTTAACGCCTCCCTGGGGACCTACCACGATCTGCT
GAAGATCATTAAGGATAAAGACTTCCTGGACAACGAGGAAAATGAGGATATCCTGGAAGACATTGTGCTG
ACCCTGACACTGTTTGAGGATAGGGAAATGATCGAGGAACGCCTGAAGACCTATGCCCATCTGTTCGATG
ACAAAGTGATGAAACAGCTGAAGCGACGGAGATACACAGGATGGGGCCGACTGTCTCGGAAGCTGATCAA
TGGGATTCGCGACAAACAGAGTGGAAAGACCATCCTGGACTTTCTGAAATCAGATGGCTTCGCCAACCGG
AACTTCATGCAGCTGATTCACGATGACAGCCTGACATTCAAAGAGGATATCCAGAAGGCACAGGTGTCCG
GGCAGGGAGACTCTCTGCACGAGCATATCGCAAACCTGGCCGGCAGCCCTGCCATCAAGAAAGGGATTCT
GCAGACCGTGAAGGTGGTGGACGAGCTGGTGAAAGTCATGGGAAGACATAAGCCAGAAAACATCGTGATT
GAGATGGCCAGGGAAAATCAGACCACACAGAAAGGCCAGAAGAACTCAAGGGAGCGCATGAAAAGAATCG
AGGAAGGAATTAAGGAACTGGGCAGCCAGATCCTGAAAGAGCACCCCGTGGAAAACACACAGCTGCAGAA
TGAGAAGCTGTATCTGTACTATCTGCAGAATGGACGCGATATGTACGTGGACCAGGAGCTGGATATTAAC
CGACTGTCCGATTACGACGTGGATCATATCGTCCCACAGTCATTCCTGAAAGATGACAGCATTGACAATA
AGGTGCTGACCCGCTCTGACAAAAACCGAGGCAAGAGTGATAATGTCCCCTCAGAGGAAGTGGTCAAGAA
AATGAAGAACTACTGGAGGCAGCTGCTGAATGCCAAACTGATCACACAGCGAAAGTTTGATAACCTGACT
AAAGCTGAGCGGGGAGGCCTGAGTGAACTGGACAAAGCAGGCTTCATTAAGCGACAGCTGGTGGAGACAC
GGCAGATCACAAAGCACGTCGCCCAGATTCTGGATTCAAGAATGAACACTAAGTACGATGAGAATGACAA
ACTGATCAGAGAAGTGAAGGTCATTACCCTGAAGTCAAAACTGGTGAGCGACTTTCGGAAAGATTTCCAG
TTTTATAAGGTCAGAGAGATCAACAACTACCACCATGCTCATGACGCATACCTGAACGCAGTGGTCGGCA
CAGCCCTGATTAAGAAATACCCTAAACTGGAGTCCGAGTTCGTGTACGGGGACTATAAGGTGTACGATGT
CAGAAAAATGATCGCCAAGTCTGAGCAGGAAATTGGCAAAGCCACTGCTAAGTATTTCTTTTACAGTAAC
ATCATGAATTTCTTTAAGACTGAGATCACCCTGGCAAATGGGGAAATCCGAAAGCGGCCACTGATTGAGA
CTAACGGCGAGACAGGAGAAATCGTGTGGGACAAAGGAAGAGATTTTGCTACCGTGAGGAAGGTCCTGAG
CATGCCCCAAGTGAATATTGTCAAGAAAACAGAGGTGCAGACTGGGGGATTCAGTAAGGAATCAATTCTG
CCTAAACGCAACTCCGATAAGCTGATCGCCCGAAAGAAAGACTGGGACCCCAAGAAGTATGGCGGGTTCG
ACTCCCCAACTGTGGCTTACTCTGTCCTGGTGGTCGCAAAGGTGGAGAAGGGAAAAAGCAAGAAACTGAA
ATCCGTCAAGGAACTGCTGGGCATCACCATTATGGAGCGCAGCTCCTTCGAAAAGAATCCTATCGATTTT
CTGGAGGCCAAAGGCTATAAGGAAGTGAAGAAAGACCTGATCATCAAGCTGCCAAAGTACTCACTGTTTG
AGCTGGAAAACGGGAGAAAGAGGATGCTGGCAAGCGCCGGGGAGCTGCAGAAAGGAAATGAACTGGCCCT
GCCCTCCAAGTACGTGAACTTCCTGTATCTGGCTAGCCACTACGAGAAGCTGAAAGGGTCCCCTGAGGAT
AACGAACAGAAACAGCTGTTTGTGGAGCAGCACAAGCATTATCTGGACGAGATCATTGAACAGATTAGCG
AGTTCTCCAAAAGAGTGATCCTGGCTGACGCAAATCTGGATAAGGTCCTGAGCGCATACAACAAACACCG
GGATAAGCCAATCAGAGAGCAGGCCGAAAATATCATTCATCTGTTCACTCTGACCAACCTGGGAGCCCCC
GCAGCCTTCAAGTATTTTGACACTACCATCGATCGCAAACGATACACAAGCACTAAGGAGGTGCTGGACG
CTACCCTGATTCATCAGAGCATTACTGGCCTGTATGAAACAAGGATTGACCTGTCTCAGCTGGGCGGCGA
CTCCGGAGCTGACGGAAGCGAAAATCCTGGTAACAAAACAATAGTTCCTGCAACGTTACCACAACTCACC
CCTACCCTGGTGTCACTGTTGGAGGTTATTGAACCTGAAGTGTTATATGCAGGATATGATAGCTCTGTTC
CAGACTCAACTTGGAGGATCATGACTACGCTCAACATGTTAGGAGGGCGGCAAGTGATTGCAGCAGTGAA
ATGGGCAAAGGCAATACCAGGTTTCAGGAACTTACACCTGGATGACCAAATGACCCTACTGCAGTACTCC
TGGATGTTTCTTATGGCATTTGCTCTGGGGTGGAGATCATATAGACAATCAAGTGCAAACCTGCTGTGTT
TTGCTCCTGATCTGATTATTAATGAGCAGAGAATGACTCTACCCTGCATGTACGACCAATGTAAACACAT
GCTGTATGTTTCCTCTGAGTTACACAGGCTTCAGGTATCTTATGAAGAGTATCTCTGTATGAAAACCTTA
CTGCTTCTCTCTTCAGTTCCTAAGGACGGTCTGAAGAGCCAAGAGCTATTTGATGAAATTAGAATGACCT
ACATCAAAGAGCTAGGAAAAGCCATTGTCAAGAGGGAAGGAAACTCCAGCCAGAACTGGCAGCGGTTTTA
TCAACTGACAAAACTCTTGGATTCTATGCATGAAGTGGTTGAAAATCTCCTTAACTATTGCTTCCAAACA
TTTTTGGATAAGACCATGTCCATCGAGTTCCCCGAGATGTTAGCTGAAATCATCACCAATCAGATACCAA
AATATTCAAATGGAAATATCAAAAAACTTCTGTTTCATCAAAAGTGAGTCTAGACCCAGCTTTCTTGTAC
AAAGTGGTGATCTAGCTAAAACGCGGCCTCGAATCGAATTCCGCCCCCCCCCCTCTCCCTCCCCCCCCCC
TAACGTTACTGGCCGAAGCCGCTTGGAATAAGGCCGGTGTGCGTTTGTCTATATGTTATTTTCCACCATA
TTGCCGTCTTTTGGCAATGTGAGGGCCCGGAAACCTGGCCCTGTCTTCTTGACGAGCATTCCTAGGGGTC
TTTCCCCTCTCGCCAAAGGAATGCAAGGTCTGTTGAATGTCGTGAAGGAAGCAGTTCCTCTGGAAGCTTC
TTGAAGACAAACAACGTCTGTAGCGACCCTTTGCAGGCAGCGGAACCCCCCACCTGGCGACAGGTGCCTC
TGCGGCCAAAAGCCACGTGTATAAGATACACCTGCAAAGGCGGCACAACCCCAGTGCCACGTTGTGAGTT
GGATAGTTGTGGAAAGAGTCAAATGGCTCTCCTCAAGCGTATTCAACAAGGGGCTGAAGGATGCCCAGAA
GGTACCCCATTGTATGGGATCTGATCTGGGGCCTCGGTGCACATGCTTTACATGTGTTTAGTCGAGGTTA
AAAAAACGTCTAGGCCCCCCGAACCACGGGGACGTGGTTTTCCTTTGAAAAACACGATGATAATATGGCC
ACAACCATGGTGAGCAAGGGCGAGGAGGATAACATGGCCATCATCAAGGAGTTCATGCGCTTCAAGGTGC
ACATGGAGGGCTCCGTGAACGGCCACGAGTTCGAGATCGAGGGCGAGGGCGAGGGCCGCCCCTACGAGGG
CACCCAGACCGCCAAGCTGAAGGTGACCAAGGGTGGCCCCCTGCCCTTCGCCTGGGACATCCTGTCCCCT
CAGTTCATGTACGGCTCCAAGGCCTACGTGAAGCACCCCGCCGACATCCCCGACTACTTGAAGCTGTCCT
TCCCCGAGGGCTTCAAGTGGGAGCGCGTGATGAACTTCGAGGACGGCGGCGTGGTGACCGTGACCCAGGA
CTCCTCCCTGCAGGACGGCGAGTTCATCTACAAGGTGAAGCTGCGCGGCACCAACTTCCCCTCCGACGGC
CCCGTAATGCAGAAGAAGACCATGGGCTGGGAGGCCTCCTCCGAGCGGATGTACCCCGAGGACGGCGCCC
TGAAGGGCGAGATCAAGCAGAGGCTGAAGCTGAAGGACGGCGGCCACTACGACGCTGAGGTCAAGACCAC
CTACAAGGCCAAGAAGCCCGTGCAGCTGCCCGGCGCCTACAACGTCAACATCAAGTTGGACATCACCTCC
CACAACGAGGACTACACCATCGTGGAACAGTACGAACGCGCCGAGGGCCGCCACTCCACCGGCGGCATGG
ACGAGCTGTACAAGTAAAGCGCTCTAGGCTTAAGTATACCTCGAGTTAAATTCACTCCTCAGGTGCAGGC
TGCCTATCAGAAGGTGGTGGCTGGTGTGGCCAATGCCCTGGCTCACAAATACCACTGAGATCTTTTTCCC
TCTGCCAAAAATTATGGGGACATCATGAAGCCCCTTGAGCATCTGACTTCTGGCTAATAAAGGAAATTTA
TTTTCATTGCAATAGTGTGTTGGAATTTTTTGTGTCTCTCACTCGGAAGGACATATGGGAGGGCAAATCA
TTTAAAACATCAGAATGAGTATTTGGTTTAGAGTTTGGCAACATATGCCCATATGCTGGCTGCCATGAAC
AAAGGTTGGCTATAAAGAGGTCATCAGTATATGAAACAGCCCCCTGCTGTCCATTCCTTATTCCATAGAA
AAGCCTTGACTTGAGGTTAGATTTTTTTTATATTTTGTTTTGTGTTATTTTTTTCTTTAACATCCCTAAA
ATTTTCCTTACATGTTTTACTAGCCAGATTTTTCCTCCTCTCCTGACTACTCCCAGTCATAGCTGTCCCT
CTTCTCTTATGGAGATCCCTCGACTTAATCGCTCTAGACTAGTGCGGCCGCTGCAGAAGCTTTGCAAAGA
TGGATAAAGTTTTAAACAGAGAGGAATCTTTGCAGCTAATGGACCTTCTAGGTCTTGAAAGGAGTGGGAA
TTGGCTCCGGTGCCCGTCAGTGGGCAGAGCGCACATCGCCCACAGTCCCCGAGAAGTTGGGGGGAGGGGT
CGGCAATTGAACCGGTGCCTAGAGAAGGTGGCGCGGGGTAAACTGGGAAAGTGATGTCGTGTACTGGCTC
CGCCTTTTTCCCGAGGGTGGGGGAGAACCGTATATAAGTGCAGTAGTCGCCGTGAACGTTCTTTTTCGCA
ACGGGTTTGCCGCCAGAACACAGGTAAGTGCCGTGTGTGGTTCCCGCGGGCCTGGCCTCTTTACGGGTTA
TGGCCCTTGCGTGCCTTGAATTACTTCCACCTGGCTGCAGTACGTGATTCTTGATCCCGAGCTTCGGGTT
GGAAGTGGGTGGGAGAGTTCGAGGCCTTGCGCTTAAGGAGCCCCTTCGCCTCGTGCTTGAGTTGAGGCCT
GGCCTGGGCGCTGGGGCCGCCGCGTGCGAATCTGGTGGCACCTTCGCGCCTGTCTCGCTGCTTTCGATAA
GTCTCTAGCCATTTAAAATTTTTGATGACCTGCTGCGACGCTTTTTTTCTGGCAAGATAGTCTTGTAAAT
GCGGGCCAAGATCTGCACACTGGTATTTCGGTTTTTGGGGCCGCGGGCGGCGACGGGGCCCGTGCGTCCC
AGCGCACATGTTCGGCGAGGCGGGGCCTGCGAGCGCGGCCACCGAGAATCGGACGGGGGTAGTCTCAAGC
TGGCCGGCCTGCTCTGGTGCCTGGCCTCGCGCCGCCGTGTATCGCCCCGCCCTGGGCGGCAAGGCTGGCC
CGGTCGGCACCAGTTGCGTGAGCGGAAAGATGGCCGCTTCCCGGCCCTGCTGCAGGGAGCTCAAAATGGA
GGACGCGGCGCTCGGGAGAGCGGGCGGGTGAGTCACCCACACAAAGGAAAAGGGCCTTTCCGTCCTCAGC
CGTCGCTTCATGTGACTCCACGGAGTACCGGGCGCCGTCCAGGCACCTCGATTAGTTCTCGAGCTTTTGG
AGTACGTCGTCTTTAGGTTGGGGGGAGGGGTTTTATGCGATGGAGTTTCCCCACACTGAGTGGGTGGAGA
CTGAAGTTAGGCCAGCTTGGCACTTGATGTAATTCTCCTTGGAATTTGCCCTTTTTGAGTTTGGATCTTG
GTTCATTCTCAAGCCTCAGACAGTGGTTCAAAGTTTTTTTCTTCCATTTCAGGTGTCGTGAGGAATTAGC
GGTGGCGGCCATCACAAGTTTGTACAAAAAAGCAGGCTCCGCGGCCGCCCCCTTCACCATGTCTAGACTG
GACAAGAGCAAAGTCATAAACGGCGCTCTGGAATTACTCAATGGAGTCGGTATCGAAGGCCTGACGACAA
GGAAACTCGCTCAAAAGCTGGGAGTTGAGCAGCCTACCCTGTACTGGCACGTGAAGAACAAGCGGGCCCT
GCTCGATGCCCTGCCAATCGAGATGCTGGACAGGCATCATACCCACTTCTGCCCCCTGGAAGGCGAGTCA
TGGCAAGACTTTCTGCGGAACAACGCCAAGTCATTCCGCTGTGCTCTCCTCTCACATCGCGACGGGGCTA
AAGTGCATCTCGGCACCCGCCCAACAGAGAAACAGTACGAAACCCTGGAAAATCAGCTCGCGTTCCTGTG
TCAGCAAGGCTTCTCCCTGGAGAACGCACTGTACGCTCTGTCCGCCGTGGGCCACTTTACACTGGGCTGC
GTATTGGAGGAACAGGAGCATCAAGTAGCAAAAGAGGAAAGAGAGACACCTACCACCGATTCTATGCCCC
CACTTCTGAGACAAGCAATTGAGCTGTTCGACCGGCAGGGAGCCGAACCTGCCTTCCTTTTCGGCCTGGA
ACTAATCATATGTGGCCTGGAGAAACAGCTAAAGTGCGAAAGCGGCGGGCCGGCCGACGCCCTTGACGAT
TTTGACTTAGACATGCTCCCAGCCGATGCCCTTGACGACTTTGACCTTGATATGCTGCCTGCTGACGCTC
TTGACGATTTTGACCTTGACATGCTCCCCGGGTAACTAAGTAAGGATCCCGTACGAAGGGTGGGCGCGCC
GACCCAGCTTTCTTGTACAAAGTGGTGATCTAGCTAAAACGCGGCCTCGAATCGAATTCTAGGAGCAGGT
TTCCCCAATGACACAAAACGTGCAACTTGAAACTCCGCCTGGTCTTTCCAGGTCTAGAGGGGTAACACTT
TGTACTGCGTTTGGCTCCACGCTCGATCCACTGGCGAGTGTTAGTAACAGCACTGTTGCTTCGTAGCGGA
GCATGACGGCCGTGGGAACTCCTCCTTGGTAACAAGGACCCACGGGGCCAAAAGCCACGCCCACACGGGC
CCGTCATGTGTGCAACCCCAGCACGGCGACTTTACTGCGAAACCCACTTTAAAGTGACATTGAAACTGGT
ACCCACACACTGGTGACAGGCTAAGGATGCCCTTCAGGTACCCCGAGGTAACACGCGACACTCGGGATCT
GAGAAGGGGACTGGGGCTTCTATAAAAGCGCTCGGTTTAAAAAGCTTCTATGCCTGAATAGGTGACCGGA
GGTCGGCACCTTTCCTTTGCAATTACTGACCCTATGAATACAACTGACTGTTTGACAATTAATCATCGGC
ATAGTATATCGGCATAGTATAATACGACTCACTATAGGAGGGCCACCATGAAGAAACCTGAACTGACAGC
AACTTCTGTTGAGAAGTTTCTCATTGAAAAATTTGATTCTGTTTCTGATCTCATGCAGCTGTCTGAAGGT
GAAGAAAGCAGAGCCTTTTCTTTTGATGTTGGAGGAAGAGGTTATGTTCTGAGGGTCAATTCTTGTGCTG
ATGGTTTTTACAAAGACAGATATGTTTACAGACACTTTGCCTCTGCTGCTCTGCCAATTCCAGAAGTTCT
GGACATTGGAGAATTTTCTGAATCTCTCACCTACTGCATCAGCAGAAGAGCACAAGGAGTCACTCTCCAG
GATCTCCCTGAAACTGAGCTGCCAGCTGTTCTGCAACCTGTTGCTGAAGCAATGGATGCCATTGCAGCAG
CTGATCTGAGCCAAACCTCTGGATTTGGTCCTTTTGGTCCCCAAGGCATTGGTCAGTACACCACTTGGAG
GGATTTCATTTGTGCCATTGCTGATCCTCATGTCTATCACTGGCAGACTGTGATGGATGACACAGTTTCT
GCTTCTGTTGCTCAGGCACTGGATGAACTCATGCTGTGGGCAGAAGATTGTCCTGAAGTCAGACACCTGG
TCCATGCTGATTTTGGAAGCAACAATGTTCTGACAGACAATGGCAGAATCACTGCAGTCATTGACTGGTC
TGAAGCCATGTTTGGAGATTCTCAATATGAGGTTGCCAACATTTTTTTTTGGAGACCTTGGCTGGCTTGC
ATGGAACAACAAACAAGATATTTTGAAAGAAGACACCCAGAACTGGCTGGTTCCCCCAGACTGAGAGCCT
ACATGCTCAGAATTGGCCTGGACCAACTGTATCAATCTCTGGTTGATGGAAACTTTGATGATGCTGCTTG
GGCACAAGGAAGATGTGATGCCATTGTGAGGTCTGGTGCTGGAACTGTTGGAAGAACTCAAATTGCAAGA
AGGTCTGCTGCTGTTTGGACTGATGGATGTGTTGAAGTTCTGGCTGACTCTGGAAACAGGAGACCCTCCA
CAAGACCCAGAGCCAAGGAATGAATATTAGCTAGATTATCCCTAATACCTGCCACCCCACTCTTAATCAG
TGGTGGAAGAACGGTCTCAGAACTGTTTGTTTCAATTGGCCATTTAAGTTTAGTAGTAAAAGACTGGTTA
ATGATAACAATGCATCGTAAAACCTTCAGAAGGAAAGGAGAATGTTTTGTGGACCACTTTGGTTTTCTTT
TTTGCGTGTGGCAGTTTTAAGTTATTAGTTTTTAAAATCAGTACTTTTTAATGGAAACAACTTGACCAAA
AATTTGTCACAGAATTTTGAGACCCATTAAAAAAGTTAAATGAGAAACCTGTGTGTTCCTTTGGTCATCT
ATAACAAGAAAATATATATATAATAAGTTATCACGTAAGTAGAACATGAAATAACAATATAATTATCGTA
TGAGTTAAATCTTAAAAGTCACGTAAAAGATAATCATGCGTCATTTTGACTCACGCGGTCGTTATAGTTC
AAAATCAGTGACACTTACCGCATTGACAAGCACGCCTCACGGGAGCTCCAAGCGGCGACTGAGATGTCCT
AAATGCACAGCGACGGATTCGCGCTATTTAGAAAGAGAGAGCAATATTTCAAGAATGCATGCGTCAATTT
TACGCAGACTATCTTTCTAGGGTTAATACGTATAATACATATGATTCAGCTGCATTAATGAATCGGCCAA
CGCGCGGGGAGAGGCGGTTTGCGTATTGGGCGCTCTTCCGCTTCCTCGCTCACTGACTCGCTGCGCTCGG
TCGTTCGGCTGCGGCGAGCGGTATCAGCTCACTCAAAGGCGGTAATACGGTTATCCACAGAATCAGGGGA
TAACGCAGGAAAGAACATGTGAGCAAAAGGCCAGCAAAAGGCCAGGAACCGTAAAAAGGCCGCGTTGCTG
GCGTTTTTCCATAGGCTCCGCCCCCCTGACGAGCATCACAAAAATCGACGCTCAAGTCAGAGGTGGCGAA
ACCCGACAGGACTATAAAGATACCAGGCGTTTCCCCCTGGAAGCTCCCTCGTGCGCTCTCCTGTTCCGAC
CCTGCCGCTTACCGGATACCTGTCCGCCTTTCTCCCTTCGGGAAGCGTGGCGCTTTCTCATAGCTCACGC
TGTAGGTATCTCAGTTCGGTGTAGGTCGTTCGCTCCAAGCTGGGCTGTGTGCACGAACCCCCCGTTCAGC
CCGACCGCTGCGCCTTATCCGGTAACTATCGTCTTGAGTCCAACCCGGTAAGACACGACTTATCGCCACT
GGCAGCAGCCACTGGTAACAGGATTAGCAGAGCGAGGTATGTAGGCGGTGCTACAGAGTTCTTGAAGTGG
TGGCCTAACTACGGCTACACTAGAAGAACAGTATTTGGTATCTGCGCTCTGCTGAAGCCAGTTACCTTCG
GAAAAAGAGTTGGTAGCTCTTGATCCGGCAAACAAACCACCGCTGGTAGCGGTGGTTTTTTTGTTTGCAA
GCAGCAGATTACGCGCAGAAAAAAAGGATCTCAAGAAGATCCTTTGATCTTTTCTACGGGGTCTGACGCT
CAGTGGAACGAAAACTCACGTTAAGGGATTTTGGTCATGAGATTATCAAAAAGGATCTTCACCTAGATCC
TTTTAAATTAAAAATGAAGTTTTAAATCAATCTAAAGTATATATGAGTAAACTTGGTCTGACAGTTACCA
ATGCTTAATCAGTGAGGCACCTATCTCAGCGATCTGTCTATTTCGTTCATCCATAGTTGCCTGACTCCCC
GTCGTGTAGATAACTACGATACGGGAGGGCTTACCATCTGGCCCCAGTGCTGCAATGATACCGCGAGACC
CACGCTCACCGGCTCCAGATTTATCAGCAATAAACCAGCCAGCCGGAAGGGCCGAGCGCAGAAGTGGTCC
TGCAACTTTATCCGCCTCCATCCAGTCTATTAATTGTTGCCGGGAAGCTAGAGTAAGTAGTTCGCCAGTT
AATAGTTTGCGCAACGTTGTTGCCATTGCTACAGGCATCGTGGTGTCACGCTCGTCGTTTGGTATGGCTT
CATTCAGCTCCGGTTCCCAACGATCAAGGCGAGTTACATGATCCCCCATGTTGTGCAAAAAAGCGGTTAG
CTCCTTCGGTCCTCCGATCGTTGTCAGAAGTAAGTTGGCCGCAGTGTTATCACTCATGGTTATGGCAGCA
CTGCATAATTCTCTTACTGTCATGCCATCCGTAAGATGCTTTTCTGTGACTGGTGAGTACTCAACCAAGT
CATTCTGAGAATAGTGTATGCGGCGACCGAGTTGCTCTTGCCCGGCGTCAATACGGGATAATACCGCGCC
ACATAGCAGAACTTTAAAAGTGCTCATCATTGGAAAACGTTCTTCGGGGCGAAAACTCTCAAGGATCTTA
CCGCTGTTGAGATCCAGTTCGATGTAACCCACTCGTGCACCCAACTGATCTTCAGCATCTTTTACTTTCA
CCAGCGTTTCTGGGTGAGCAAAAACAGGAAGGCAAAATGCCGCAAAAAAGGGAATAAGGGCGACACGGAA
ATGTTGAATACTCATACTCTTCCTTTTTCAATATTATTGAAGCATTTATCAGGGTTATTGTCTCATGAGC
GGATACATATTTGAATGTATTTAGAAAAATAAACAAATAGGGGTTCCGCGCACATTTCCCC
Features (pLannotate 1.2.2; 31 found; start..end, strand, type, name):
    484..504     +  promoter       tight TRE promoter (fragment): Tet-responsive promoter PTight, consisting of seven tet operator sequences followed by the minimal CMV promoter
    521..541     +  promoter       tight TRE promoter (fragment): Tet-responsive promoter PTight, consisting of seven tet operator sequences followed by the minimal CMV promoter
    558..578     +  promoter       tight TRE promoter (fragment): Tet-responsive promoter PTight, consisting of seven tet operator sequences followed by the minimal CMV promoter
    595..615     +  promoter       tight TRE promoter (fragment): Tet-responsive promoter PTight, consisting of seven tet operator sequences followed by the minimal CMV promoter
    632..652     +  promoter       tight TRE promoter (fragment): Tet-responsive promoter PTight, consisting of seven tet operator sequences followed by the minimal CMV promoter
    669..689     +  promoter       tight TRE promoter (fragment): Tet-responsive promoter PTight, consisting of seven tet operator sequences followed by the minimal CMV promoter
    706..726     +  promoter       tight TRE promoter (fragment): Tet-responsive promoter PTight, consisting of seven tet operator sequences followed by the minimal CMV promoter
    743..763     +  promoter       tight TRE promoter (fragment): Tet-responsive promoter PTight, consisting of seven tet operator sequences followed by the minimal CMV promoter
    771..816     +  promoter       TRE3GV promoter (fragment): 3rd-generation Tet-responsive promoter that can be activated by binding of Tet-On® 3G, optimized for retroviral and lentiviral vectors
    888..912     +  protein_bind   attB1: mutant version of attB; recombination site for the Gateway® BP reaction BP Clonase™
    938..5041    +  CDS            cas9: CAS9_STRP1 - Also known as csn1 From Streptococcus pyogenes serotype M1.
   4964..5854    +  CDS            NR3C1 (fragment): GCR_HUMAN - Also known as GRL. Experimental evidence at protein level: Swiss-Prot protein existence level 1. [Isoform Alpha-D3]: Has lowest transcriptional activation activity of all isoforms created by alternative initiation (PubMed:15866175, PubMed:23820903). Has transcriptional repression activity (PubMed:23303127). From Homo sapiens (Human).
   5864..5888    -  protein_bind   attB2: mutant version of attB; recombination site for the Gateway® BP reaction BP Clonase™
   6041..6503    +  misc_feature   IRES: internal ribosome entry site (IRES) of the encephalomyocarditis virus (EMCV)
   6517..7224    +  CDS            mCherry: mCherry is a basic (constitutively fluorescent) red fluorescent protein published in 2004, derived from Discosoma sp.. It is reported to be a very rapidly-maturing monomer with low acid sensitivity.
   7261..7335    +  CDS            HBB (fragment): HBB_PONPY - Experimental evidence at transcript level: Swiss-Prot protein existence level 2. Involved in oxygen transport from the lung to the various peripheral tissues. From Pongo pygmaeus (Bornean orangutan).
   7406..7461    +  polyA_signal   β-globin poly(A) signal: rabbit β-globin polyadenylation signal (Gil and Proudfoot, 1987)
   7840..7906    +  CDS            small t antigen (fragment): SV40 (simian virus 40) small t antigen
   7913..9091    +  promoter       EF-1α promoter: strong constitutive promoter for human elongation factor EF-1α
   9114..9138    +  protein_bind   attB1: mutant version of attB; recombination site for the Gateway® BP reaction BP Clonase™
   9159..9905    +  CDS            rtTA-Advanced: improved tetracycline-controlled transactivator In the Tet-On® system, rtTA-Advanced binds to the Tet-responsive element and stimulates transcription only in the presence of tetracycline or doxycycline.
   9942..9966    -  protein_bind   attB2: mutant version of attB; recombination site for the Gateway® BP reaction BP Clonase™
  10004..10448   +  misc_feature   FMDV IRES: internal ribosome entry site (IRES) of the foot-and-mouth disease virus
  10482..10500   +  promoter       tac promoter (fragment): strong E. coli promoter; hybrid between the trp and lac UV5 promoters
  10520..10538   +  promoter       T7 promoter: promoter for bacteriophage T7 RNA polymerase
  10548..11570   +  CDS            hph: KHYB_ECOLX - Experimental evidence at protein level: Swiss-Prot protein existence level 1. The aminoglycoside phosphotransferases achieve inactivation of their antibiotic substrates by phosphorylation. Only phosphorylates hygromycin and closely related compounds such as demethyl analogs and destomycin. From Escherichia coli.
  11585..11897   +  polyA_signal   EF-1α poly(A) signal (fragment): human EF-1α polyadenylation signal
  12227..12283   -  CDS            lacI (fragment): lac repressor; lacI; The lac repressor binds to the lac operator to inhibit transcription in E. coli. This inhibition can be relieved by adding lactose or isopropyl-β-D-thiogalactopyranoside (IPTG).
  12466..13054   -  rep_origin     ori: high-copy-number ColE1/pMB1/pBR322/pUC origin of replication
  13225..14085   -  CDS            AmpR: β-lactamase; bla; confers resistance to ampicillin, carbenicillin, and related antibiotics
  14086..14190   -  promoter       AmpR promoter: bla
