[The description below was written by a language model from this plasmid's Addgene catalogue record and pLannotate feature annotations shown in this document.]
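Description:
pPV-TetO-SpCas9-GR-iC-ERiH (CRONUS-Hygro) is a roughly 14.2 kb piggyBac transposon vector for mammalian cells that delivers a doubly regulated Cas9 together with everything needed to induce it. It is propagated in E. coli on a high-copy ColE1/pUC-type origin with ampicillin selection. Stable genomic integration relies on piggyBac transposase supplied from a separate source. The automated annotations do not call out the piggyBac terminal repeats, although the catalogue describes the backbone as a piggyBac vector. The two sequence records (depositor and sequencing-derived) differ by only a few bases and carry the same feature layout.

The payload consists of two transcription units in the same orientation. In the first, a doxycycline-responsive promoter made of repeated tet operators and a minimal promoter drives a human codon-optimized Streptococcus pyogenes Cas9 fused at its C-terminus to a fragment of the human glucocorticoid receptor. This fusion was inserted by Gateway recombination and is flanked by attB1 and attB2 sites. An EMCV IRES then allows translation of mCherry from the same transcript as a reporter of induction, and a rabbit β-globin polyadenylation signal ends the unit. In the second unit, the constitutive human EF-1α promoter expresses the reverse tetracycline transactivator (rtTA-M2, annotated as rtTA-Advanced). An FMDV IRES links it to the hygromycin phosphotransferase gene, followed by an EF-1α polyadenylation signal, so hygromycin-resistant cells also produce the transactivator.

Doxycycline thus controls transcription of Cas9-GR. The receptor fragment is the second layer of the "dual regulation"; such fusions generally make protein activity or nuclear access dependent on glucocorticoid ligand. No guide RNA cassette is annotated. The associated publication used the system for regulatable genome editing in human cells.
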