Addgene plasmid #100597: pPV-TetO-SpCas9-GR-iC-ERiH (CRONUS-Hygro)
Purpose: piggyBac vector expressing Dual-regulated Cas9 (Hygro resistance)
Depositing lab: Akitsu Hotta. Depositing organization: Kyoto University, Center for iPS Cell Research and Application. Publication: Site-specific randomization of the endogenous genome by a regulatable CRISPR-Cas9 piggyBac system in human cells. Ishida K, Xu H, Sasakawa N, Lung MSY, Kudryashev JA, Gee P, Hotta A. Sci Rep. 2018 Jan 10;8(1):310. doi: 10.1038/s41598-017-18568-4. PubMed 29321585.
Backbone
  Vector backbone: pPV piggyBac vector
  Backbone manufacturer: Hotta Lab at CiRA, Kyoto University
  Total vector size (bp): 14209
  Vector type: Mammalian Expression ; piggyBac vector
  Selectable markers: Hygromycin
Growth in bacteria
  Bacterial resistance: Ampicillin, 100 μg/mL
  Growth temperature: 37°C
  Growth strain: DH5alpha
  Copy number: High Copy
Gene/Insert 1
  Gene/Insert name: CRISPR Cas9 fused with human Glucocorticoid Receptor (alt name: SpCas9-hGR)
  Species: H. sapiens (human); Streptococcus pyogenes
  Insert size (bp): 4920
  Mutation: Codon-optimized for human codon usage
  Promoter: Dox-inducible TetO promoter
  Cloning method: Gateway Cloning
  Sequencing primers: 5′ N.A.; 3′ N.A.
Gene/Insert 2
  Gene/Insert name: mCherry
  Species: Discosoma sp.
  Insert size (bp): 711
  Promoter: Dox-inducible TetO promoter
  Cloning method: Restriction Enzyme; 5′ cloning site ApaI (not destroyed); 3′ cloning site PacI (destroyed during cloning)
  Sequencing primers: 5′ N.A.; 3′ N.A.
Gene/Insert 3
  Gene/Insert name: rtTA-M2
  Species: Synthetic; Escherichia coli
  Insert size (bp): 747
  Promoter: Human EEF1A1 promoter
  Cloning method: Restriction Enzyme; 5′ cloning site PacI (destroyed during cloning); 3′ cloning site EcoRV (destroyed during cloning)
  Sequencing primers: 5′ N.A.; 3′ N.A.
Terms and licenses: Academic/Nonprofit Terms; Industry Terms: Not Available to Industry
Depositor comments: The piggyBac transposase can be obtained directly from Transposagen
How to cite: pPV-TetO-SpCas9-GR-iC-ERiH (CRONUS-Hygro) was a gift from Akitsu Hotta (Addgene plasmid # 100597 ; http://n2t.net/addgene:100597 ; RRID:Addgene_100597)
